Addgene plasmid #76953: TPD52L3 gRNA (BRDN0001147599)
Purpose: 3rd generation lentiviral gRNA plasmid targeting human TPD52L3
Depositing lab: John Doench & David Root. Depositing organization: Broad Institute. Publication: Optimized sgRNA design to maximize activity and minimize off-target effects of CRISPR-Cas9. Doench JG, Fusi N, Sullender M, Hegde M, Vaimberg EW, Donovan KF, Smith I, Tothova Z, Wilen C, Orchard R, Virgin HW, Listgarten J, Root DE. Nat Biotechnol. 2016 Jan 18. doi: 10.1038/nbt.3437. PubMed 26780180.
Backbone
  Vector backbone: lentiGuide-Puro
  Backbone manufacturer: Zhang Lab (Addgene plasmid # 52963)
  Vector type: Mammalian Expression, Lentiviral, CRISPR
  Selectable markers: Puromycin
Growth in bacteria
  Bacterial resistance: Ampicillin, 100 μg/mL
  Growth temperature: 37°C
  Growth strain: DH5alpha
  Copy number: High Copy
Gene/Insert
  Gene/Insert name: TPD52L3 (alt names: TPD52L3; NM_001001874.2)
  gRNA/shRNA sequence: GAAGTTAGGCCTCACCGCCT
  Species: H. sapiens (human)
  Entrez Gene: TPD52L3 (a.k.a. hD55, NYDSP25, MGC26757, MGC45374)
  Promoter: hU6
  Cloning method: Unknown
  Sequencing primers: 5′ U6-F; 3′ pS2-R
Terms and licenses: Academic/Nonprofit Terms; Industry Terms: Not Available to Industry
Depositor comments: The gRNA was designed to target the following Genbank reference sequence(s): NM_001001874.2,NM_001001875.3,NM_033516.5. Note that this plasmid does NOT contain Cas9. It should be used in conjunction with lentiCas9-Blast (Addgene #52962) or otherwise with cell lines already expressing Cas9. Browse the full kinome gRNA library at http://www.addgene.org/pooled-library/broadgpp-human-kinome/ or visit http://www.broadinstitute.org/rnai/public/ for detailed protocols and information.
How to cite: TPD52L3 gRNA (BRDN0001147599) was a gift from John Doench & David Root (Addgene plasmid # 76953 ; http://n2t.net/addgene:76953 ; RRID:Addgene_76953)
