[The description below was written by a language model from this plasmid's Addgene catalogue record and pLannotate feature annotations shown in this document.]
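Description:
TPD52L3 gRNA (BRDN0001147599) is a third-generation lentiviral guide RNA plasmid built on the lentiGuide-Puro backbone, carrying a single CRISPR guide directed against human TPD52L3. According to the depositor, the guide was designed against three RefSeq transcripts of the gene. In bacteria the plasmid is maintained through a high-copy ColE1/pUC-type origin and selected with ampicillin via the β-lactamase gene. The backbone also contains an f1 origin, an SV40 origin and poly(A) signal, and remnants of lac and T7/T3 cloning-vector sequence.

The lentiviral transfer cassette begins with an RSV promoter fused to a truncated HIV-1 5' LTR, which makes genomic RNA production independent of Tat. This is followed by the Ψ packaging signal with a partial gag sequence and by the Rev response element for Rev-dependent nuclear export. A human U6 RNA polymerase III promoter then drives the targeting spacer, which is fused to the Streptococcus pyogenes Cas9 guide RNA scaffold. A central polypurine tract (cPPT/CTS) follows the scaffold. Further downstream, the EF-1α core promoter with its intron A expresses puromycin N-acetyltransferase, allowing selection of transduced mammalian cells. A WPRE enhances transcript expression, and the cassette ends in a self-inactivating ΔU3 3' LTR.

The plasmid does not encode Cas9, so it must be used with a separate Cas9 vector or in cells that already express the nuclease. Its purpose is Cas9-mediated targeting, typically knockout, of TPD52L3. It belongs to a human kinome guide RNA collection built with optimized sgRNA design rules. The full 8,323-nt assembled sequence is covered by the feature table.
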