Features (pLannotate 1.2.2; 29 found; start..end, strand, type, name):
     14..80      +  CDS            small t antigen (fragment): SV40 (simian virus 40) small t antigen
    106..317     +  promoter       EF-1α core promoter: core promoter for human elongation factor EF-1α
    318..1256    +  intron         EF-1α intron A: intron upstream of the start codon of human EF-1α
   1278..1877    +  CDS            PuroR (fragment): puromycin N-acetyltransferase; pac from Streptomyces; confers resistance to puromycin
   1893..2481    +  misc_feature   WPRE: woodchuck hepatitis virus posttranscriptional regulatory element
   2532..2551    +  misc_feature   cPPT/CTS (fragment): central polypurine tract and central termination sequence of HIV-1
   2553..2786    +  LTR            3' LTR (ΔU3): self-inactivating 3' long terminal repeat (LTR) from HIV-1
   2864..2985    +  polyA_signal   SV40 poly(A) signal: SV40 polyadenylation signal
   3025..3160    +  rep_origin     SV40 ori: SV40 origin of replication
   3181..3199    -  promoter       T7 promoter: promoter for bacteriophage T7 RNA polymerase
   3207..3362    +  CDS            lacZα (fragment): LacZα fragment of β-galactosidase; lacZ fragment
   3367..3795    +  rep_origin     f1 ori (sequence partly withheld): f1 bacteriophage origin of replication; arrow indicates direction of (+) strand synthesis
   3848..3952    +  promoter       AmpR promoter: bla
   3953..4813    +  CDS            AmpR: β-lactamase; bla; confers resistance to ampicillin, carbenicillin, and related antibiotics
   4984..5572    +  rep_origin     ori: high-copy-number ColE1/pMB1/pBR322/pUC origin of replication
   5755..5847    +  CDS            lacI (fragment): lac repressor; lacI; The lac repressor binds to the lac operator to inhibit transcription in E. coli. This inhibition can be relieved by adding lactose or isopropyl-β-D-thiogalactopyranoside (IPTG).
   5860..5881    +  protein_bind   CAP binding site: CAP binding activates transcription in the presence of cAMP. E. coli catabolite activator protein
   5896..5926    +  promoter       lac promoter: promoter for the E. coli lac operon
   5934..5950    +  protein_bind   lac operator: The lac repressor binds to the lac operator to inhibit transcription in E. coli. This inhibition can be relieved by adding lactose or isopropyl-β-D-thiogalactopyranoside (IPTG). lac repressor encoded by lacI
   5995..6013    +  promoter       T3 promoter: promoter for bacteriophage T3 RNA polymerase
   6041..6267    +  promoter       RSV promoter: Rous sarcoma virus enhancer/promoter
   6268..6448    +  LTR            5' LTR (truncated): truncated 5' long terminal repeat (LTR) from HIV-1
   6495..6620    +  misc_feature   HIV-1 Ψ: packaging signal of human immunodeficiency virus type 1
   6604..6967    +  CDS            HIV-1 gag (fragment): gag protein from human immunodeficiency virus 1; gag
   7113..7346    +  misc_feature   RRE: The Rev response element (RRE) of HIV-1 allows for Rev-dependent mRNA export from the nucleus to the cytoplasm.
   7723..7749    +  CDS            Rev (fragment): human immunodeficiency virus 1 (HIV-1) Rev protein; rev; enhances nuclear export of unspliced and incompletely spliced viral mRNAs
   7753..7993    +  promoter       U6 promoter: RNA polymerase III promoter for human U6 snRNA
   8023..8098    +  misc_RNA       gRNA scaffold: guide RNA scaffold for the Streptococcus pyogenes CRISPR/Cas9 system
   8154..8271    +  misc_feature   cPPT/CTS: central polypurine tract and central termination sequence of HIV-1
>Addgene plasmid #76953 | TPD52L3 gRNA (BRDN0001147599) | addgene full sequence | sequence record 186828 | Addgene Assembled Sequence
CCCGGGTGCAAAGATGGATAAAGTTTTAAACAGAGAGGAATCTTTGCAGCTAATGGACCTTCTAGGTCTT
GAAAGGAGTGGGAATTGGCTCCGGTGCCCGTCAGTGGGCAGAGCGCACATCGCCCACAGTCCCCGAGAAG
TTGGGGGGAGGGGTCGGCAATTGATCCGGTGCCTAGAGAAGGTGGCGCGGGGTAAACTGGGAAAGTGATG
TCGTGTACTGGCTCCGCCTTTTTCCCGAGGGTGGGGGAGAACCGTATATAAGTGCAGTAGTCGCCGTGAA
CGTTCTTTTTCGCAACGGGTTTGCCGCCAGAACACAGGTAAGTGCCGTGTGTGGTTCCCGCGGGCCTGGC
CTCTTTACGGGTTATGGCCCTTGCGTGCCTTGAATTACTTCCACCTGGCTGCAGTACGTGATTCTTGATC
CCGAGCTTCGGGTTGGAAGTGGGTGGGAGAGTTCGAGGCCTTGCGCTTAAGGAGCCCCTTCGCCTCGTGC
TTGAGTTGAGGCCTGGCCTGGGCGCTGGGGCCGCCGCGTGCGAATCTGGTGGCACCTTCGCGCCTGTCTC
GCTGCTTTCGATAAGTCTCTAGCCATTTAAAATTTTTGATGACCTGCTGCGACGCTTTTTTTCTGGCAAG
ATAGTCTTGTAAATGCGGGCCAAGATCTGCACACTGGTATTTCGGTTTTTGGGGCCGCGGGCGGCGACGG
GGCCCGTGCGTCCCAGCGCACATGTTCGGCGAGGCGGGGCCTGCGAGCGCGGCCACCGAGAATCGGACGG
GGGTAGTCTCAAGCTGGCCGGCCTGCTCTGGTGCCTGGCCTCGCGCCGCCGTGTATCGCCCCGCCCTGGG
CGGCAAGGCTGGCCCGGTCGGCACCAGTTGCGTGAGCGGAAAGATGGCCGCTTCCCGGCCCTGCTGCAGG
GAGCTCAAAATGGAGGACGCGGCGCTCGGGAGAGCGGGCGGGTGAGTCACCCACACAAAGGAAAAGGGCC
TTTCCGTCCTCAGCCGTCGCTTCATGTGACTCCACGGAGTACCGGGCGCCGTCCAGGCACCTCGATTAGT
TCTCGAGCTTTTGGAGTACGTCGTCTTTAGGTTGGGGGGAGGGGTTTTATGCGATGGAGTTTCCCCACAC
TGAGTGGGTGGAGACTGAAGTTAGGCCAGCTTGGCACTTGATGTAATTCTCCTTGGAATTTGCCCTTTTT
GAGTTTGGATCTTGGTTCATTCTCAAGCCTCAGACAGTGGTTCAAAGTTTTTTTCTTCCATTTCAGGTGT
CGTGACGTACGGCCACCATGACCGAGTACAAGCCCACGGTGCGCCTCGCCACCCGCGACGACGTCCCCAG
GGCCGTACGCACCCTCGCCGCCGCGTTCGCCGACTACCCCGCCACGCGCCACACCGTCGATCCGGACCGC
CACATCGAGCGGGTCACCGAGCTGCAAGAACTCTTCCTCACGCGCGTCGGGCTCGACATCGGCAAGGTGT
GGGTCGCGGACGACGGCGCCGCCGTGGCGGTCTGGACCACGCCGGAGAGCGTCGAAGCGGGGGCGGTGTT
CGCCGAGATCGGCCCGCGCATGGCCGAGTTGAGCGGTTCCCGGCTGGCCGCGCAGCAACAGATGGAAGGC
CTCCTGGCGCCGCACCGGCCCAAGGAGCCCGCGTGGTTCCTGGCCACCGTCGGAGTCTCGCCCGACCACC
AGGGCAAGGGTCTGGGCAGCGCCGTCGTGCTCCCCGGAGTGGAGGCGGCCGAGCGCGCCGGGGTGCCCGC
CTTCCTGGAGACCTCCGCGCCCCGCAACCTCCCCTTCTACGAGCGGCTCGGCTTCACCGTCACCGCCGAC
GTCGAGGTGCCCGAAGGACCGCGCACCTGGTGCATGACCCGCAAGCCCGGTGCCTGAACGCGTTAAGTCG
ACAATCAACCTCTGGATTACAAAATTTGTGAAAGATTGACTGGTATTCTTAACTATGTTGCTCCTTTTAC
GCTATGTGGATACGCTGCTTTAATGCCTTTGTATCATGCTATTGCTTCCCGTATGGCTTTCATTTTCTCC
TCCTTGTATAAATCCTGGTTGCTGTCTCTTTATGAGGAGTTGTGGCCCGTTGTCAGGCAACGTGGCGTGG
TGTGCACTGTGTTTGCTGACGCAACCCCCACTGGTTGGGGCATTGCCACCACCTGTCAGCTCCTTTCCGG
GACTTTCGCTTTCCCCCTCCCTATTGCCACGGCGGAACTCATCGCCGCCTGCCTTGCCCGCTGCTGGACA
GGGGCTCGGCTGTTGGGCACTGACAATTCCGTGGTGTTGTCGGGGAAATCATCGTCCTTTCCTTGGCTGC
TCGCCTGTGTTGCCACCTGGATTCTGCGCGGGACGTCCTTCTGCTACGTCCCTTCGGCCCTCAATCCAGC
GGACCTTCCTTCCCGCGGCCTGCTGCCGGCTCTGCGGCCTCTTCCGCGTCTTCGCCTTCGCCCTCAGACG
AGTCGGATCTCCCTTTGGGCCGCCTCCCCGCGTCGACTTTAAGACCAATGACTTACAAGGCAGCTGTAGA
TCTTAGCCACTTTTTAAAAGAAAAGGGGGGACTGGAAGGGCTAATTCACTCCCAACGAAGACAAGATCTG
CTTTTTGCTTGTACTGGGTCTCTCTGGTTAGACCAGATCTGAGCCTGGGAGCTCTCTGGCTAACTAGGGA
ACCCACTGCTTAAGCCTCAATAAAGCTTGCCTTGAGTGCTTCAAGTAGTGTGTGCCCGTCTGTTGTGTGA
CTCTGGTAACTAGAGATCCCTCAGACCCTTTTAGTCAGTGTGGAAAATCTCTAGCAGTACGTATAGTAGT
TCATGTCATCTTATTATTCAGTATTTATAACTTGCAAAGAAATGAATATCAGAGAGTGAGAGGAACTTGT
TTATTGCAGCTTATAATGGTTACAAATAAAGCAATAGCATCACAAATTTCACAAATAAAGCATTTTTTTC
ACTGCATTCTAGTTGTGGTTTGTCCAAACTCATCAATGTATCTTATCATGTCTGGCTCTAGCTATCCCGC
CCCTAACTCCGCCCATCCCGCCCCTAACTCCGCCCAGTTCCGCCCATTCTCCGCCCCATGGCTGACTAAT
TTTTTTTATTTATGCAGAGGCCGAGGCCGCCTCGGCCTCTGAGCTATTCCAGAAGTAGTGAGGAGGCTTT
TTTGGAGGCCTAGGGACGTACCCAATTCGCCCTATAGTGAGTCGTATTACGCGCGCTCACTGGCCGTCGT
TTTACAACGTCGTGACTGGGAAAACCCTGGCGTTACCCAACTTAATCGCCTTGCAGCACATCCCCCTTTC
GCCAGCTGGCGTAATAGCGAAGAGGCCCGCACCGATCGCCCTTCCCAACAGTTGCGCAGCCTGAATGGCG
AATGGG
[124 nt withheld, positions 3367-3490]
C
[91 nt withheld, positions 3492-3582]
A
[49 nt withheld, positions 3584-3632]
CCTTTGACGTTGGAGTCCACGTTCTTT
[37 nt withheld, positions 3660-3696]
ACCCTATCTCGGTCTATTCTTTTGATTTATAAGGGATTTTGCCGATTTCGGCCTATTGGTTAAAAAATGA
GCTGATTTAACAAAAATTTAACGCGAATTTTAACAAAATATTAACGCTTACAATTTAGGTGGCACTTTTC
GGGGAAATGTGCGCGGAACCCCTATTTGTTTATTTTTCTAAATACATTCAAATATGTATCCGCTCATGAG
ACAATAACCCTGATAAATGCTTCAATAATATTGAAAAAGGAAGAGTATGAGTATTCAACATTTCCGTGTC
GCCCTTATTCCCTTTTTTGCGGCATTTTGCCTTCCTGTTTTTGCTCACCCAGAAACGCTGGTGAAAGTAA
AAGATGCTGAAGATCAGTTGGGTGCACGAGTGGGTTACATCGAACTGGATCTCAACAGCGGTAAGATCCT
TGAGAGTTTTCGCCCCGAAGAACGTTTTCCAATGATGAGCACTTTTAAAGTTCTGCTATGTGGCGCGGTA
TTATCCCGTATTGACGCCGGGCAAGAGCAACTCGGTCGCCGCATACACTATTCTCAGAATGACTTGGTTG
AGTACTCACCAGTCACAGAAAAGCATCTTACGGATGGCATGACAGTAAGAGAATTATGCAGTGCTGCCAT
AACCATGAGTGATAACACTGCGGCCAACTTACTTCTGACAACGATCGGAGGACCGAAGGAGCTAACCGCT
TTTTTGCACAACATGGGGGATCATGTAACTCGCCTTGATCGTTGGGAACCGGAGCTGAATGAAGCCATAC
CAAACGACGAGCGTGACACCACGATGCCTGTAGCAATGGCAACAACGTTGCGCAAACTATTAACTGGCGA
ACTACTTACTCTAGCTTCCCGGCAACAATTAATAGACTGGATGGAGGCGGATAAAGTTGCAGGACCACTT
CTGCGCTCGGCCCTTCCGGCTGGCTGGTTTATTGCTGATAAATCTGGAGCCGGTGAGCGTGGGTCTCGCG
GTATCATTGCAGCACTGGGGCCAGATGGTAAGCCCTCCCGTATCGTAGTTATCTACACGACGGGGAGTCA
GGCAACTATGGATGAACGAAATAGACAGATCGCTGAGATAGGTGCCTCACTGATTAAGCATTGGTAACTG
TCAGACCAAGTTTACTCATATATACTTTAGATTGATTTAAAACTTCATTTTTAATTTAAAAGGATCTAGG
TGAAGATCCTTTTTGATAATCTCATGACCAAAATCCCTTAACGTGAGTTTTCGTTCCACTGAGCGTCAGA
CCCCGTAGAAAAGATCAAAGGATCTTCTTGAGATCCTTTTTTTCTGCGCGTAATCTGCTGCTTGCAAACA
AAAAAACCACCGCTACCAGCGGTGGTTTGTTTGCCGGATCAAGAGCTACCAACTCTTTTTCCGAAGGTAA
CTGGCTTCAGCAGAGCGCAGATACCAAATACTGTTCTTCTAGTGTAGCCGTAGTTAGGCCACCACTTCAA
GAACTCTGTAGCACCGCCTACATACCTCGCTCTGCTAATCCTGTTACCAGTGGCTGCTGCCAGTGGCGAT
AAGTCGTGTCTTACCGGGTTGGACTCAAGACGATAGTTACCGGATAAGGCGCAGCGGTCGGGCTGAACGG
GGGGTTCGTGCACACAGCCCAGCTTGGAGCGAACGACCTACACCGAACTGAGATACCTACAGCGTGAGCT
ATGAGAAAGCGCCACGCTTCCCGAAGGGAGAAAGGCGGACAGGTATCCGGTAAGCGGCAGGGTCGGAACA
GGAGAGCGCACGAGGGAGCTTCCAGGGGGAAACGCCTGGTATCTTTATAGTCCTGTCGGGTTTCGCCACC
TCTGACTTGAGCGTCGATTTTTGTGATGCTCGTCAGGGGGGCGGAGCCTATGGAAAAACGCCAGCAACGC
GGCCTTTTTACGGTTCCTGGCCTTTTGCTGGCCTTTTGCTCACATGTTCTTTCCTGCGTTATCCCCTGAT
TCTGTGGATAACCGTATTACCGCCTTTGAGTGAGCTGATACCGCTCGCCGCAGCCGAACGACCGAGCGCA
GCGAGTCAGTGAGCGAGGAAGCGGAAGAGCGCCCAATACGCAAACCGCCTCTCCCCGCGCGTTGGCCGAT
TCATTAATGCAGCTGGCACGACAGGTTTCCCGACTGGAAAGCGGGCAGTGAGCGCAACGCAATTAATGTG
AGTTAGCTCACTCATTAGGCACCCCAGGCTTTACACTTTATGCTTCCGGCTCGTATGTTGTGTGGAATTG
TGAGCGGATAACAATTTCACACAGGAAACAGCTATGACCATGATTACGCCAAGCGCGCAATTAACCCTCA
CTAAAGGGAACAAAAGCTGGAGCTGCAAGCTTAATGTAGTCTTATGCAATACTCTTGTAGTCTTGCAACA
TGGTAACGATGAGTTAGCAACATGCCTTACAAGGAGAGAAAAAGCACCGTGCATGCCGATTGGTGGAAGT
AAGGTGGTACGATCGTGCCTTATTAGGAAGGCAACAGACGGGTCTGACATGGATTGGACGAACCACTGAA
TTGCCGCATTGCAGAGATATTGTATTTAAGTGCCTAGCTCGATACATAAACGGGTCTCTCTGGTTAGACC
AGATCTGAGCCTGGGAGCTCTCTGGCTAACTAGGGAACCCACTGCTTAAGCCTCAATAAAGCTTGCCTTG
AGTGCTTCAAGTAGTGTGTGCCCGTCTGTTGTGTGACTCTGGTAACTAGAGATCCCTCAGACCCTTTTAG
TCAGTGTGGAAAATCTCTAGCAGTGGCGCCCGAACAGGGACTTGAAAGCGAAAGGGAAACCAGAGGAGCT
CTCTCGACGCAGGACTCGGCTTGCTGAAGCGCGCACGGCAAGAGGCGAGGGGCGGCGACTGGTGAGTACG
CCAAAAATTTTGACTAGCGGAGGCTAGAAGGAGAGAGATGGGTGCGAGAGCGTCAGTATTAAGCGGGGGA
GAATTAGATCGCGATGGGAAAAAATTCGGTTAAGGCCAGGGGGAAAGAAAAAATATAAATTAAAACATAT
AGTATGGGCAAGCAGGGAGCTAGAACGATTCGCAGTTAATCCTGGCCTGTTAGAAACATCAGAAGGCTGT
AGACAAATACTGGGACAGCTACAACCATCCCTTCAGACAGGATCAGAAGAACTTAGATCATTATATAATA
CAGTAGCAACCCTCTATTGTGTGCATCAAAGGATAGAGATAAAAGACACCAAGGAAGCTTTAGACAAGAT
AGAGGAAGAGCAAAACAAAAGTAAGACCACCGCACAGCAAGCGGCCGCTGATCTTCAGACCTGGAGGAGG
AGATATGAGGGACAATTGGAGAAGTGAATTATATAAATATAAAGTAGTAAAAATTGAACCATTAGGAGTA
GCACCCACCAAGGCAAAGAGAAGAGTGGTGCAGAGAGAAAAAAGAGCAGTGGGAATAGGAGCTTTGTTCC
TTGGGTTCTTGGGAGCAGCAGGAAGCACTATGGGCGCAGCGTCAATGACGCTGACGGTACAGGCCAGACA
ATTATTGTCTGGTATAGTGCAGCAGCAGAACAATTTGCTGAGGGCTATTGAGGCGCAACAGCATCTGTTG
CAACTCACAGTCTGGGGCATCAAGCAGCTCCAGGCAAGAATCCTGGCTGTGGAAAGATACCTAAAGGATC
AACAGCTCCTGGGGATTTGGGGTTGCTCTGGAAAACTCATTTGCACCACTGCTGTGCCTTGGAATGCTAG
TTGGAGTAATAAATCTCTGGAACAGATTTGGAATCACACGACCTGGATGGAGTGGGACAGAGAAATTAAC
AATTACACAAGCTTAATACACTCCTTAATTGAAGAATCGCAAAACCAGCAAGAAAAGAATGAACAAGAAT
TATTGGAATTAGATAAATGGGCAAGTTTGTGGAATTGGTTTAACATAACAAATTGGCTGTGGTATATAAA
ATTATTCATAATGATAGTAGGAGGCTTGGTAGGTTTAAGAATAGTTTTTGCTGTACTTTCTATAGTGAAT
AGAGTTAGGCAGGGATATTCACCATTATCGTTTCAGACCCACCTCCCAACCCCGAGGGGACCCAGAGAGG
GCCTATTTCCCATGATTCCTTCATATTTGCATATACGATACAAGGCTGTTAGAGAGATAATTAGAATTAA
TTTGACTGTAAACACAAAGATATTAGTACAAAATACGTGACGTAGAAAGTAATAATTTCTTGGGTAGTTT
GCAGTTTTAAAATTATGTTTTAAAATGGACTATCATATGCTTACCGTAACTTGAAAGTATTTCGATTTCT
TGGCTTTATATATCTTGTGGAAAGGACGAAACACCGGAAGTTAGGCCTCACCGCCTGTTTTAGAGCTAGA
AATAGCAAGTTAAAATAAGGCTAGTCCGTTATCAACTTGAAAAAGTGGCACCGAGTCGGTGCTTTTTTAA
GCTTGGCGTAACTAGATCTTGAGACAAATGGCAGTATTCATCCACAATTTTAAAAGAAAAGGGGGGATTG
GGGGGTACAGTGCAGGGGAAAGAATAGTAGACATAATAGCAACAGACATACAAACTAAAGAATTACAAAA
ACAAATTACAAAAATTCAAAATTTTCGGGTTTATTACAGGGACAGCAGAGATCCACTTTGGCGCCGGCTC
GAGGGGG
