>Addgene plasmid #76953 | TPD52L3 gRNA (BRDN0001147599) | depositor partial sequence | sequence record 144413 | Target Sequence
GAAGTTAGGCCTCACCGCCT
