>Addgene plasmid #76953 | TPD52L3 gRNA (BRDN0001147599) | addgene partial sequence | sequence record 186827 | hU6-F
TAGAAAGTAATAATTTCTTGGGTAGTTTGCAGTTTTAAAATTATGTTTTAAAATGGACTATCATATGCTT
ACCGTAACTTGAAAGTATTTCGATTTCTTGGCTTTATATATCTTGTGGAAAGGACGAAACACCGGAAGTT
AGGCCTCACCGCCTGTTTTAGAGCTAGAAATAGCAAGTTAAAATAAGGCTAGTCCGTTATCAACTTGAAA
AAGTGGCACCGAGTCGGTGCTTTTTTAAGCTTGGCGTAACTAGATCTTGAGACAAATGGCAGTATTCATC
CACAATTTTAAAAGAAAAGGGGGGATTGGGGGGTACAGTGCAGGGGAAAGAATAGTAGACATAATAGCAA
CAGACATACAAACTAAAGAATTACAAAAACAAATTACAAAAATTCAAAATTTTCGGGTTTATTACAGGGA
CAGCAGAGATCCACTTTGGCGCCGGCTCGAGGGGGCCCGGGTGCAAAGATGGATAAAGTTTTAAACAGAG
AGGAATCTTTGCAGCTAATGGACCTTCTAGGTCTTGAAAGGAGTGGGAATTGGCTCCGGTGCCCGTCAGT
GGGCAGAGCG
